>Addgene plasmid #11023 | pBABE hygro MEN1 A309P | addgene full sequence | sequence record 251081 | Addgene NGS Result
GCTAGCTTAAGTAACGCCATTTTGCAAGGCATGGAAAAATACATAACTGAGAATAGAGAAGTTCAGATCA
AGGTCAGGAACAGATGGAACAGCTGAATATGGGCCAAACAGGATATCTGTGGTAAGCAGTTCCTGCCCCG
GCTCAGGGCCAAGAACAGATGGAACAGCTGAATATGGGCCAAACAGGATATCTGTGGTAAGCAGTTCCTG
CCCCGGCTCAGGGCCAAGAACAGATGGTCCCCAGATGCGGTCCAGCCCTCAGCAGTTTCTAGAGAACCAT
CAGATGTTTCCAGGGTGCCCCAAGGACCTGAAATGACCCTGTGCCTTATTTGAACTAACCAATCAGTTCG
CTTCTCGCTTCTGTTCGCGCGCTTCTGCTCCCCGAGCTCAATAAAAGAGCCCACAACCCCTCACTCGGGG
CGCCAGTCCTCCGATTGACTGAGTCGCCCGGGTACCCGTGTATCCAATAAACCCTCTTGCAGTTGCATCC
GACTTGTGGTCTCGCTGTTCCTTGGGAGGGTCTCCTCTGAGTGATTGACTACCCGTCAGCGGGGGTCTTT
CACATGCAGCATGTATCAAAATTAATTTGGTTTTTTTTCTTAAGTATTTACATTAAATGGCCATAGTGCG
GCCGCAAATCAATCTAAAGTATATATGAGTAAACTTGGTCTGACAGTTACCAATGCTTAATCAGTGAGGC
ACCTATCTCAGCGATCTGTCTATTTCGTTCATCCATAGTTGCCTGACTCCCCGTCGTGTAGATAACTACG
ATACGGGAGGGCTTACCATCTGGCCCCAGTGCTGCAATGATACCGCGAGACCCACGCTCACCGGCTCCAG
ATTTATCAGCAATAAACCAGCCAGCCGGAAGGGCCGAGCGCAGAAGTGGTCCTGCAACTTTATCCGCCTC
CATCCAGTCTATTAATTGTTGCCGGGAAGCTAGAGTAAGTAGTTCGCCAGTTAATAGTTTGCGCAACGTT
GTTGCCATTGCTACAGGCATCGTGGTGTCACGCTCGTCGTTTGGTATGGCTTCATTCAGCTCCGGTTCCC
AACGATCAAGGCGAGTTACATGATCCCCCATGTTGTGCAAAAAAGCGGTTAGCTCCTTCGGTCCTCCGAT
CGTTGTCAGAAGTAAGTTGGCCGCAGTGTTATCACTCATGGTTATGGCAGCACTGCATAATTCTCTTACT
GTCATGCCATCCGTAAGATGCTTTTCTGTGACTGGTGAGTACTCAACCAAGTCATTCTGAGAATAGTGTA
TGCGGCGACCGAGTTGCTCTTGCCCGGCGTCAATACGGGATAATACCGCGCCACATAGCAGAACTTTAAA
AGTGCTCATCATTGGAAAACGTTCTTCGGGGCGAAAACTCTCAAGGATCTTACCGCTGTTGAGATCCAGT
TCGATGTAACCCACTCGTGCACCCAACTGATCTTCAGCATCTTTTACTTTCACCAGCGTTTCTGGGTGAG
CAAAAACAGGAAGGCAAAATGCCGCAAAAAAGGGAATAAGGGCGACACGGAAATGTTGAATACTCATACT
CTTCCTTTTTCAATATTATTGAAGCATTTATCAGGGTTATTGTCTCATGAGCGGATACATATTTGAATGT
ATTTAGAAAAATAAACAAATAGGGGTTCCGCGCACATTTCCCCGAAAAGTGCCACCTGCAGCCTGAATAT
GGGCCAAACAGGATATCTGTGGTAAGCAGTTCCTGCCCCGGCTCAGGGCCAAGAACAGATGGAACAGCTG
AATATGGGCCAAACAGGATATCTGTGGTAAGCAGTTCCTGCCCCGGCTCAGGGCCAAGAACAGATGGTCC
CCAGATGCGGTCCAGCCCTCAGCAGTTTCTAGAGAACCATCAGATGTTTCCAGGGTGCCCCAAGGACCTG
AAATGACCCTGTGCCTTATTTGAACTAACCAATCAGTTCGCTTCTCGCTTCTGTTCGCGCGCTTCTGCTC
CCCGAGCTCAATAAAAGAGCCCACAACCCCTCACTCGGGGCGCCAGTCCTCCGATTGACTGAGTCGCCCG
GGTACCCGTGTATCCAATAAACCCTCTTGCAGTTGCATCCGACTTGTGGTCTCGCTGTTCCTTGGGAGGG
TCTCCTCTGAGTGATTGACTACCCGTCAGCGGGGGTCTTTCATTTGGGGGCTCGTCCGGGATCGGGAGAC
CCCTGCCCAGGGACCACCGACCCACCACCGGGAGGCAAGCTGGCCAGCAACTTATCTGTGTCTGTCCGAT
TGTCTAGTGTCTATGACTGATTTTATGCGCCTGCGTCGGTACTAGTTAGCTAACTAGCTCTGTATCTGGC
GGACCCGTGGTGGAACTGACGAGTTCTGAACACCCGGCCGCAACCCTGGGAGACGTCCCAGGGACTTTGG
GGGCCGTTTTTGTGGCCCGACCTGAGGAAGGGAGTCGATGTGGAATCCGACCCCGTCAGGATATGTGGTT
CTGGTAGGAGACGAGAACCTAAAACAGTTCCCGCCTCCGTCTGAATTTTTGCTTTCGGTTTGGAACCGAA
GCCGCGCGTCTTGTCTGCTGCAGCGCTGCAGCATCGTTCTGTGTTGTCTCTGTCTGACTGTGTTTCTGTA
TTTGTCTGAAAATTAGGGCCAGACTGTTACCACTCCCTTAAGTTTGACCTTAGGTCACTGGAAAGATGTC
GAGCGGATCGCTCACAACCAGTCGGTAGATGTCAAGAAGAGACGTTGGGTTACCTTCTGCTCTGCAGAAT
GGCCAACCTTTAACGTCGGATGGCCGCGAGACGGCACCTTTAACCGAGACCTCATCACCCAGGTTAAGAT
CAAGGTCTTTTCACCTGGCCCGCATGGACACCCAGACCAGGTCCCCTACATCGTGACCTGGGAAGCCTTG
GCTTTTGACCCCCCTCCCTGGGTCAAGCCCTTTGTACACCCTAAGCCTCCGCCTCCTCTTCCTCCATCCG
CCCCGTCTCTCCCCCTTGAACCTCCTCGTTCGACCCCGCCTCGATCCTCCCTTTATCCAGCCCTCACTCC
TTCTCTAGGCGCCGGCCGGATCCCAGTGTGGTGGTACGTAGGAATTCCCGGGTCGACCCACGCGTCCGGT
GTCCGGAGCCGCGGACCTAGAGATCCCAGAAGCCACAGCGCAGCGGCCCGGCCCGCCACTATTTCCAGGC
TCTGCGGGGCAGGGGCCGCCGCCCACCGCCCGCCGCCATGGGGCTGAAGGCCGCCCAGAAGACGCTGTTC
CCGCTGCGCTCCATCGACGACGTGGTGCGCCTGTTTGCTGCCGAGCTGGGCCGAGAGGAGCCGGACCTGG
TGCTCCTTTCCTTGGTGCTGGGCTTCGTGGAGCATTTTCTGGCTGTCAACCGCGTCATCCCTACCAACGT
TCCCGAGCTCACCTTCCAGCCCAGCCCCGCCCCCGACCCGCCTGGCGGCCTCACCTACTTTCCCGTGGCC
GACCTGTCTATCATCGCCGCCCTCTATGCCCGCTTCACCGCCCAGATCCGAGGCGCCGTCGACCTGTCCC
TCTATCCTCGAGAAGGGGGTGTCTCCAGCCGTGAGCTGGTGAAGAAGGTCTCCGATGTCATATGGAACAG
CCTCAGCCGCTCCTACTTCAAGGATCGGGCCCACATCCAGTCCCTCTTCAGCTTCATCACAGGCACCAAA
TTGGACAGCTCCGGTGTGGCCTTTGCTGTGGTTGGGGCCTGCCAGGCCCTGGGTCTCCGGGATGTCCACC
TCGCCCTGTCTGAGGATCATGCCTGGGTAGTGTTTGGGCCCAATGGGGAGCAGACAGCTGAGGTCACCTG
GCACGGCAAGGGCAACGAGGACCGCAGGGGCCAGACAGTCAATGCCGGTGTGGCTGAGCGGAGCTGGCTG
TACCTGAAAGGATCATACATGCGCTGTGACCGCAAGATGGAGGTGGCGTTCATGGTGTGTGCCATCAACC
CTTCCATTGACCTGCACACCGACTCGCTGGAGCTTCTGCAGCTGCAGCAGAAGCTGCTCTGGCTGCTCTA
TGACCTGGGACATCTGGAAAGGTACCCCATGGCCTTAGGGAACCTGGCAGATCTAGAGGAGCTGGAGCCC
ACCCCTGGCCGGCCAGACCCACTCACCCTCTACCACAAGGGCATTGCCTCACCCAAGACCTACTATCGGG
ATGAACACATCTACCCCTACATGTACCTGGCTGGCTACCACTGTCGCAACCGCAATGTGCGGGAAGCCCT
GCAGGCCTGGGCGGACACGGCCACTGTCATCCAGGACTACAACTACTGCCGGGAAGACGAGGAGATCTAC
AAGGAGTTCTTTGAAGTAGCCAATGATGTCATCCCCAACCTGCTGAAGGAGGCAGCCAGCTTGCTGGAGG
CGGGCGAGGAGCGGCCGGGGGAGCAAAGCCAGGGCACCCAGAGCCAAGGTTCCGCCCTCCAGGACCCTGA
GTGCTTCGCCCACCTGCTGCGATTCTACGACGGCATCTGCAAATGGGAGGAGGGCAGTCCCACGCCTGTG
CTGCACGTGGGCTGGGCCACCTTTCTTGTGCAGTCCCTAGGCCGTTTTGAGGGACAGGTGCGGCAGAAGG
TGCGCATAGTGAGCCGAGAGGCCGAGGCGGCCGAGGCCGAGGAGCCGTGGGGCGAGGAAGCCCGGGAAGG
CCGGCGGCGGGGCCCACGGCGGGAGTCCAAGCCAGAGGAGCCCCCGCCGCCCAAGAAGCCAGCACTGGAC
AAGGGCCTGGGCACCGGCCAGGGTGCAGTGTCAGGACCCCCCCGGAAGCCTCCTGGGACTGTCGCTGGCA
CAGCCCGAGGCCCTGAAGGTGGCAGCACGGCTCAGGTGCCAGCACCCGCAGCATCACCACCGCCGGAGGG
TCCAGTGCTCACTTTCCAGAGTGAGAAGATGAAGGGCATGAAGGAGCTGCTGGTGGCCACCAAGATCAAC
TCGAGCGCCATCAAGCTGCAACTCACGGCACAGTCGCAAGTGCAGATGAAGAAGCAGAAAGTGTCCACCC
CTAGTGACTACACTCTGTCTTTCCTCAAGCGGCAGCGCAAAGGCCTCTGAACTACTGGGGACTTCGGACC
GCTTGTGGGGACCCAGGCTCCGCCCTTAGTCCCCCAACTCTGAGCCCATGTTCTGCCCCCAGCCCAAAGG
GGACAGGCCTCACCTCTACCCAAACCCTAGGTTCCCGGTCCCGAGTACAGTCTGTATCAAACCCACGATT
TTCTCCAGCTCAGAACCCAGGGCTCTGCCCCAGTCGTTAGAATATAGGTCTCTTCTCCCAGAATCCCAGC
CGGCCAATGGAAACCTCACGCTGGGTCCTAATTACCAGTCTTTAAAGGCCCAGCCCCTAGAAACCCAAGC
TCCTCCTCGGAACCGCTCACCTAGAGCCAGACCAACGTTACTCAGGGCTCCTCCCAGCTTGTAGGAGCTG
AGGTTTCACCCTTAACCCAAGGAGCACAGGTCCCACCTCCAGCCCGGGAGCCTAGGACCACTCAGCCCCT
AGGAGTATATTTCCGCACTTCAGAATTCGCCAGCACAGTGGTCGACCCTGTGGAATGTGTGTCAGTTAGG
GTGTGGAAAGTCCCCAGGCTCCCCAGCAGGCAGAAGTATGCAAAGCATGCATCTCAATTAGTCAGCAACC
AGGTGTGGAAAGTCCCCAGGCTCCCCAGCAGGCAGAAGTATGCAAAGCATGCATCTCAATTAGTCAGCAA
CCATAGTCCCGCCCCTAACTCCGCCCATCCCGCCCCTAACTCCGCCCAGTTCCGCCCATTCTCCGCCCCA
TGGCTGACTAATTTTTTTTATTTATGCAGAGGCCGAGGCCGCCTCGGCCTCTGAGCTATTCCAGAAGTAG
TGAGGAGGCTTTTTTGGAGGCCTAGGCTTTTGCAAAAAGCTTGCCAGCTGGGGCGCCCTCTGGTAAGGTT
GGGAAGCCCTGCAGATCTGATCCCGGGGGGCAATGAGATATGAAAAAGCCTGAACTCACCGCGACGTCTG
TCGAGAAGTTTCTGATCGAAAAGTTCGACAGCGTCTCCGACCTGATGCAGCTCTCGGAGGGCGAAGAATC
TCGTGCTTTCAGCTTCGATGTAGGAGGGCGTGGATATGTCCTGCGGGTAAATAGCTGCGCCGATGGTTTC
TACAAAGATCGTTATGTTTATCGGCACTTTGCATCGGCCGCGCTCCCGATTCCGGAAGTGCTTGACATTG
GGGAATTTAGCGAGAGCCTGACCTATTGCATCTCCCGCCGTGCACAGGGTGTCACGTTGCAAGACCTGCC
TGAAACCGAACTGCCCGCTGTTCTGCAGCCGGTCGCGGAGGCCATGGATGCGATCGCTGCGGCCGATCTT
AGCCAGACGAGCGGGTTCGGCCCATTCGGACCGCAAGGAATCGGTCAATACACTACATGGCGTGATTTCA
TATGCGCGATTGCTGATCCCCATGTGTATCACTGGCAAACTGTGATGGACGACACCGTCAGTGCGTCCGT
CGCGCAGGCTCTCGATGAGCTGATGCTTTGGGCCGAGGACTGCCCCGAAGTCCGGCACCTCGTGCACGCG
GATTTCGGCTCCAACAATGTCCTGACGGACAATGGCCGCATAACAGCGGTCATTGACTGGAGCGAGGCGA
TGTTCGGGGATTCCCAATACGAGGTCGCCAACATCTTCTTCTGGAGGCCGTGGTTGGCTTGTATGGAGCA
GCAGACGCGCTACTTCGAGCGGAGGCATCCGGAGCTTGCAGGATCGCCGCGGCTCCGGGCGTATATGCTC
CGCATTGGTCTTGACCAACTCTATCAGAGCTTGGTTGACGGCAATTTCGATGATGCAGCTTGGGCGCAGG
GTCGATGCGACGCAATCGTCCGATCCGGAGCCGGGACTGTCGGGCGTACACAAATCGCCCGCAGAAGCGC
GGCCGTCTGGACCGATGGCTGTGTAGAAGTACTCGCCGATAGTGGAAACCGACGCCCCAGCACTCGTCCG
AGGGCAAAGGAATAGAGTAGATGCCGACCGGGATCTATCGATGCGGCGGGTGTGGTGGTTACGCGTAATC
TGCTGCTTGCAAACAAAAAAACCACCGCTACCAGCGGTGGTTTGTTTGCCGGATCAAGAGCTACCAACTC
TTTTTCCGAAGGTAACTGGCTTCAGCAGAGCGCAGATACCAAATACTGTTCTTCTAGTGTAGCCGTAGTT
AGGCCACCACTTCAAGAACTCTGTAGCACCGCCTACATACCTCGCTCTGCTAATCCTGTTACCAGTGGCT
GCTGCCAGTGGCGATAAGTCGTGTCTTACCGGGTTGGACTCAAGACGATAGTTACCGGATAAGGCGCAGC
GGTCGGGCTGAACGGGGGGTTCGTGCACACAGCCCAGCTTGGAGCGAACGACCTACACCGAACTGAGATA
CCTACAGCGTGAGCTATGAGAAAGCGCCACGCTTCCCGAAGGGAGAAAGGCGGACAGGTATCCGGTAAGC
GGCAGGGTCGGAACAGGAGAGCGCACGAGGGAGCTTCCAGGGGGAAACGCCTGGTATCTTTATAGTCCTG
TCGGGTTTCGCCACCTCTGACTTGAGCGTCGATTTTTGTGATGCTCGTCAGGGGGGCGGAGCCTATGGAA
AAACGCCAGCAACGCATCGATAAAATAAAAGATTTTATTTAGTCTCCAGAAAAAGGGGGGAATGAAAGAC
CCCACCTGTAGGTTTGGCAA
Features (pLannotate 1.2.2; 12 found; start..end, strand, type, name):
     93..562     +  LTR            LTR: long terminal repeat from Moloney murine leukemia virus
    677..1537    -  CDS            AmpR: β-lactamase; bla; confers resistance to ampicillin, carbenicillin, and related antibiotics
   1538..1642    -  promoter       AmpR promoter: bla
   1673..2142    +  LTR            LTR: long terminal repeat from Moloney murine leukemia virus
   2266..2540    +  misc_feature   MESV Ψ (fragment): packaging signal of murine embryonic stem cell virus
   2607..3023    +  CDS            gag (truncated): truncated Moloney murine leukemia virus (MMLV) gag gene lacking the start codon
   3188..5017    +  CDS            MEN1: MEN1_HUMAN - Also known as SCG2. Experimental evidence at protein level: Swiss-Prot protein existence level 1. Essential component of a MLL/SET1 histone methyltransferase (HMT) complex, a complex that specifically methylates 'Lys-4' of histone H3 (H3K4). Functions as a transcriptional regulator. Binds to the TERT promoter and represses telomerase expression. Plays a role in TGFB1-mediated inhibition of cell-proliferation, possibly regulating SMAD3 transcriptional activity. Represses JUND-mediated transcriptional activation on AP1 sites, as well as that mediated by NFKB subunit RELA. Positively
   5517..5846    +  promoter       SV40 promoter: SV40 enhancer and early promoter
   5920..6942    +  CDS            hph: KHYB_ECOLX - Experimental evidence at protein level: Swiss-Prot protein existence level 1. The aminoglycoside phosphotransferases achieve inactivation of their antibiotic substrates by phosphorylation. Only phosphorylates hygromycin and closely related compounds such as demethyl analogs and destomycin. From Escherichia coli.
   6973..6995    +  rep_origin     f1 ori (fragment): f1 bacteriophage origin of replication; arrow indicates direction of (+) strand synthesis
   6992..7561    +  rep_origin     ori: high-copy-number ColE1/pMB1/pBR322/pUC origin of replication
   7621..92      +  LTR            3' LTR (ΔU3) (fragment) (across the origin): self-inactivating 3' long terminal repeat (LTR) from Moloney murine leukemia virus
