[The description below was written by a language model from this plasmid's Addgene catalogue record and pLannotate feature annotations shown in this document.]
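Description:
pBABE hygro MEN1 A309P is a Moloney murine leukemia virus-based retroviral expression vector built on the pBABE hygro backbone. It carries a human MEN1 cDNA encoding menin with the A309P missense substitution. In bacteria it is maintained as a high-copy plasmid through a ColE1/pUC-type origin and selected with ampicillin via the β-lactamase gene and its bla promoter. A very short f1 ori fragment is also annotated but is unlikely to be functional.

The retroviral cassette runs from a 5′ MoMLV LTR through a packaging signal and a truncated gag segment lacking its start codon, which improves encapsidation of the genomic RNA without producing Gag protein. The MEN1 insert follows, cloned into an EcoRI site retained at both ends. According to the depositor it includes 5′ and 3′ untranslated regions, which accounts for the insert being longer than the annotated coding sequence. No separate promoter is annotated upstream of MEN1, so expression is presumably driven by the 5′ LTR, as is usual for pBABE vectors. Downstream, an SV40 enhancer/early promoter drives the hygromycin phosphotransferase gene (hph), allowing hygromycin selection of transduced mammalian cells.

The automated feature table lists two full-length LTRs plus an adjacent fragment labelled as a ΔU3 3′ LTR spanning the sequence origin. That label probably reflects partial matching to the neighbouring LTR rather than a true self-inactivating design. The sequenced record (7,650 nt) is also somewhat shorter than the sum of the stated backbone and insert sizes.

The construct suits production of retrovirus in packaging cells for stable expression of mutant menin. The associated publication concerns menin's association with a trithorax-family histone methyltransferase complex, so a likely use is comparison with wild-type menin.
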