Addgene plasmid #11023: pBABE hygro MEN1 A309P
Depositing lab: Matthew Meyerson. Depositing organization: Dana-Farber Cancer Institute. Publication: Menin associates with a trithorax family histone methyltransferase complex and with the hoxc8 locus. Hughes CM, Rozenblatt-Rosen O, Milne TA, Copeland TD, Levine SS, Lee JC, Hayes DN, Shanmugam KS, Bhattacharjee A, Biondi CA, Kay GF, Hayward NK, Hess JL, Meyerson M. Mol Cell. 2004 Feb 27. 13(4):587-97. 10.1016/S1097-2765(04)00081-4 PubMed 14992727.
Backbone
  Vector backbone: pBABE hygro
  Backbone manufacturer: available at Addgene
  Backbone size w/o insert (bp): 5558
  Vector type: Mammalian Expression, Retroviral
  Selectable markers: Hygromycin
Growth in bacteria
  Bacterial resistance: Ampicillin, 100 μg/mL
  Growth temperature: 37°C
  Growth strain: DH5alpha
  Copy number: High Copy
Gene/Insert
  Gene/Insert name: MEN1 A309P (alt name: multiple endocrine neoplasia I)
  Species: H. sapiens (human)
  Insert size (bp): 2437
  Mutation: A309P
  Entrez Gene: MEN1 (a.k.a. MEAI, SCG2)
  Cloning method: Restriction Enzyme; 5′ cloning site EcoRI (not destroyed); 3′ cloning site EcoRI (not destroyed)
  Sequencing primers: 5′ pBABE5'
Terms and licenses: Academic/Nonprofit Terms; Industry Terms: Not Available to Industry
Depositor comments: Contains 5' and 3' untranslated regions. Author has deposited the sequence of the insert. Click on "sequence" to view.
How to cite: pBABE hygro MEN1 A309P was a gift from Matthew Meyerson (Addgene plasmid # 11023 ; http://n2t.net/addgene:11023 ; RRID:Addgene_11023)
